>Addgene plasmid #117341 | pmiRGLO-CALM1-201 | depositor full sequence | sequence record 221476 | Full Sequence
CATGCAAGCTGATCCGGCTGCTAACAAAGCCCGAAAGGAAGCTGAGTTGGCTGCTGCCACCGCTGAGCAA
TAACTAGCATAACCCCTTGGGGCGGCCGCTTCGAGCAGACATGATAAGATACATTGATGAGTTTGGACAA
ACCACAACTAGAATGCAGTGAAAAAAATGCTTTATTTGTGAAATTTGTGATGCTATTGCTTTATTTGTAA
CCATTATAAGCTGCAATAAACAAGTTAACAACAACAATTGCATTCATTTTATGTTTCAGGTTCAGGGGGA
GATGTGGGAGGTTTTTTTAAGCAAGTAAAACCTCTACAAATGTGGTAAAATCGAATTTTAACAAAATATT
AACGCTTACAATTTCCTGATGCGGTATTTTCTCCTTACGCATCTGTGCGGTATTTCACACCGCATACGCG
GATCTGCGCAGCACCATGGCCTGAAATAACCTCTGAAAGAGGAACTTGGTTAGGTACCTTCTGAGGCGGA
AAGAACCAGCTGTGGAATGTGTGTCAGTTAGGGTGTGGAAAGTCCCCAGGCTCCCCAGCAGGCAGAAGTA
TGCAAAGCATGCATCTCAATTAGTCAGCAACCAGGTGTGGAAAGTCCCCAGGCTCCCCAGCAGGCAGAAG
TATGCAAAGCATGCATCTCAATTAGTCAGCAACCATAGTCCCGCCCCTAACTCCGCCCATCCCGCCCCTA
ACTCCGCCCAGTTCCGCCCATTCTCCGCCCCATGGCTGACTAATTTTTTTTATTTATGCAGAGGCCGAGG
CCGCCTCGGCCTCTGAGCTATTCCAGAAGTAGTGAGGAGGCTTTTTTGGAGGCCTAGGCTTTTGCAAAAA
GCTTGATTCTTCTGACACAACAGTCTCGAACCAAAGGCTGGAGCCACCATGGCTTCCAAGGTGTACGACC
CCGAGCAACGCAAACGCATGATCACTGGGCCTCAGTGGTGGGCTCGCTGCAAGCAAATGAACGTGCTGGA
CTCCTTCATCAACTACTATGATTCCGAGAAGCACGCCGAGAACGCCGTGATTTTTCTGCATGGTAACGCT
GCCTCCAGCTACCTGTGGAGGCACGTCGTGCCTCACATCGAGCCCGTGGCTAGATGCATCATCCCTGATC
TGATCGGAATGGGTAAGTCCGGCAAGAGCGGGAATGGCTCATATCGCCTCCTGGATCACTACAAGTACCT
CACCGCTTGGTTCGAGCTGCTGAACCTTCCAAAGAAAATCATCTTTGTGGGCCACGACTGGGGGGCTTGT
CTGGCCTTTCACTACTCCTACGAGCACCAAGACAAGATCAAGGCCATCGTCCATGCTGAGAGTGTCGTGG
ACGTGATCGAGTCCTGGGACGAGTGGCCTGACATCGAGGAGGATATCGCCCTGATCAAGAGCGAAGAGGG
CGAGAAAATGGTGCTTGAGAATAACTTCTTCGTCGAGACCATGCTCCCAAGCAAGATCATGCGGAAACTG
GAGCCTGAGGAGTTCGCTGCCTACCTGGAGCCATTCAAGGAGAAGGGCGAGGTTAGACGGCCTACCCTCT
CCTGGCCTCGCGAGATCCCTCTCGTTAAGGGAGGCAAGCCCGACGTCGTCCAGATTGTCCGCAACTACAA
CGCCTACCTTCGGGCCAGCGACGATCTGCCTAAGATGTTCATCGAGTCCGACCCTGGGTTCTTTTCCAAC
GCTATTGTCGAGGGAGCTAAGAAGTTCCCTAACACCGAGTTCGTGAAGGTGAAGGGCCTCCACTTCAGCC
AGGAGGACGCTCCAGATGAAATGGGTAAGTACATCAAGAGCTTCGTGGAGCGCGTGCTGAAGAACGAGCA
GACCGGTGGTGGGAGCGGAGGTGGCGGATCAGGTGGCGGAGGCTCCGGAGGGATTGAACAAGATGGATTG
CACGCAGGTTCTCCGGCCGCTTGGGTGGAGAGGCTATTCGGCTATGACTGGGCACAACAGACAATCGGCT
GCTCTGATGCCGCCGTGTTCCGGCTGTCAGCGCAGGGGCGCCCGGTTCTTTTTGTCAAGACCGACCTGTC
CGGTGCCCTGAATGAACTGCAGGACGAGGCAGCGCGGCTATCGTGGCTGGCCACGACGGGCGTTCCTTGC
GCAGCTGTGCTCGACGTTGTCACTGAAGCGGGAAGGGACTGGCTGCTATTGGGCGAAGTGCCGGGGCAGG
ATCTCCTGTCATCTCACCTTGCTCCTGCCGAGAAAGTATCCATCATGGCTGATGCAATGCGGCGGCTGCA
TACGCTTGATCCGGCTACCTGCCCATTCGACCACCAAGCGAAACATCGCATCGAGCGAGCACGTACTCGG
ATGGAAGCCGGTCTTGTCGATCAGGATGATCTGGACGAAGAGCATCAGGGGCTCGCGCCAGCCGAACTGT
TCGCCAGGCTCAAGGCGCGCATGCCCGACGGCGAGGATCTCGTCGTGACCCATGGCGATGCCTGCTTGCC
GAATATCATGGTGGAAAATGGCCGCTTTTCTGGATTCATCGACTGTGGCCGGCTGGGTGTGGCGGACCGC
TATCAGGACATAGCGTTGGCTACCCGTGATATTGCTGAAGAGCTTGGCGGCGAATGGGCTGACCGCTTCC
TCGTGCTTTACGGTATCGCCGCTCCCGATTCGCAGCGCATCGCCTTCTATCGCCTTCTTGACGAGTTCTT
CTGAGCGGGACTCTGGGGTTCGAAATGACCGACCAAGCGACGCCCAACCTGCCATCACGATGGCCGCAAT
AAAATATCTTTATTTTCATTACATCTGTGTGTTGGTTTTTTGTGTGAATCGATAGCGATAAGGATCCTCT
TTGCGCTTGCGTTTTCCCTTGTCCAGATAGCCCAGTAGCTGACATTCATCCGGGGTCAGCACCGTTTCTG
CGGACTGGCTTTCTACGTAATGGTTTCTTAGACGTCAGGTGGCACTTTTCGGGGAAATGTGCGCGGAACC
CCTATTTGTTTATTTTTCTAAATACATTCAAATATGTATCCGCTCATGAGACAATAACCCTGATAAATGC
TTCAATAATATTGAAAAAGGAAGAGTATGAGTATTCAACATTTCCGTGTCGCCCTTATTCCCTTTTTTGC
GGCATTTTGCCTTCCTGTTTTTGCTCACCCAGAAACGCTGGTGAAAGTAAAAGATGCTGAAGATCAGTTG
GGTGCACGAGTGGGTTACATCGAACTGGATCTCAACAGCGGTAAGATCCTTGAGAGTTTTCGCCCCGAAG
AACGTTTTCCAATGATGAGCACTTTCAAAGTTCTGCTATGTGGCGCGGTATTATCCCGTATTGACGCCGG
GCAAGAGCAACTCGGTCGCCGCATACACTATTCTCAGAATGACTTGGTTGAGTACTCACCAGTCACAGAA
AAGCATCTTACGGATGGCATGACAGTAAGAGAATTATGCAGTGCTGCCATAACCATGAGTGATAACACTG
CGGCCAACTTACTTCTGACAACTATCGGAGGACCGAAGGAGCTAACCGCTTTTTTGCACAACATGGGGGA
TCATGTAACTCGCCTTGATCGTTGGGAACCGGAGCTGAATGAAGCCATACCAAACGACGAGCGTGACACC
ACGATGCCTGTAGCAATGGCAACAACGTTGCGCAAACTATTAACTGGCGAACTACTTACTCTAGCTTCCC
GGCAACAATTAATAGACTGGATGGAGGCGGATAAAGTTGCAGGACCACTTCTGCGCTCGGCCCTTCCGGC
TGGCTGGTTTATTGCTGATAAATCTGGAGCCGGTGAGCGTGGGTCTCGCGGTATCATTGCAGCACTGGGG
CCAGATGGTAAGCCCTCCCGTATCGTAGTTATCTACACGACGGGGAGTCAGGCAACTATGGATGAACGAA
ATAGACAGATCGCTGAGATAGGTGCCTCACTGATTAAGCATTGGTAATTCGAAATGACCGACCAAGCGAC
GCCCAACCGGTATCAGCTCACTCAAAGGCGGTAATACGGTTATCCACAGAATCAGGGGATAACGCAGGAA
AGAACATGTGAGCAAAAGGCCAGCAAAAGGCCAGGAACCGTAAAAAGGCCGCGTTGCTGGCGTTTTTCCA
TAGGCTCCGCCCCCCTGACGAGCATCACAAAAATCGACGCTCAAGTCAGAGGTGGCGAAACCCGACAGGA
CTATAAAGATACCAGGCGTTTCCCCCTGGAAGCTCCCTCGTGCGCTCTCCTGTTCCGACCCTGCCGCTTA
CCGGATACCTGTCCGCCTTTCTCCCTTCGGGAAGCGTGGCGCTTTCTCATAGCTCACGCTGTAGGTATCT
CAGTTCGGTGTAGGTCGTTCGCTCCAAGCTGGGCTGTGTGCACGAACCCCCCGTTCAGCCCGACCGCTGC
GCCTTATCCGGTAACTATCGTCTTGAGTCCAACCCGGTAAGACACGACTTATCGCCACTGGCAGCAGCCA
CTGGTAACAGGATTAGCAGAGCGAGGTATGTAGGCGGTGCTACAGAGTTCTTGAAGTGGTGGCCTAACTA
CGGCTACACTAGAAGGACAGTATTTGGTATCTGCGCTCTGCTGAAGCCAGTTACCTTCGGAAAAAGAGTT
GGTAGCTCTTGATCCGGCAAACAAACCACCGCTGGTAGCGGTGGTTTTTTTGTTTGCAAGCAGCAGATTA
CGCGCAGAAAAAAAGGATTTCAAGAAGATCCTTTGATCTTTTCTACGGGGTCTGACGCTCAGTGGAACGA
AAACTCACGTTAAGGGATTTTGGTCATGAGATTATCAAAAAGGATCTTCACCTAGATCCTTTTATAGTCC
GGAAATACAGGAACGCACGCTGGATGGCCCTTCGCTGGGATGGTGAAACCATGAAAAATGGCAGCTTCAG
TGGATTAAGTGGGGGTAATGTGGCCTGTACCCTCTGGTTGCATAGGTATTCATACGGTTAAAATTTATCA
GGCGCGATTGCGGCAGTTTTTCGGGTGGTTTGTTGCCATTTTTACCTGTCTGCTGCCGTGATCGCGCTGA
ACGCGTTTTAGCGGTGCGTACAATTAAGGGATTATGGTAAATCCACTTACTGTCTGCCCTCGTAGCCATC
GAGATAAACCGCAGTACTCCGGCCACGATGCGTCCGGCGTAGAGGATCGAGATCTACCGGGTAGGGGAGG
CGCTTTTCCCAAGGCAGTCTGGAGCATGCGCTTTAGCAGCCCCGCTGGGCACTTGGCGCTACACAAGTGG
CCTCTGGCCTCGCACACATTCCACATCCACCGGTAGGCGCCAACCGGCTCCGTTCTTTGGTGGCCCCTTC
GCGCCACCTTCTACTCCTCCCCTAGTCAGGAAGTTCCCCCCCGCCCCGCAGCTCGCGTCGTGCAGGACGT
GACAAATGGAAGTAGCACGTCTCACTAGTCTCGTGCAGATGGACAGCACCGCTGAGCAATGGAAGCGGGT
AGGCCTTTGGGGCAGCGGCCAATAGCAGCTTTGCTCCTTCGCTTTCTGGGCTCAGAGGCTGGGAAGGGGT
GGGTCCGGGGGCGGGCTCAGGGGCGGGCTCAGGGGCGGGGCGGGCGCCCGAAGGTCCTCCGGAGGCCCGG
CATTCTGCACGCTTCAAAAGCGCACGTCTGCCGCGCTGTTCTCCTCTTCCTCATCTCCGGGCCTTTCGAC
CTGCAGCCCAAGCTTGGCAATCCGGTACTGTTGGTAAAGCCACCATGGAAGATGCCAAAAACATTAAGAA
GGGCCCAGCGCCATTCTACCCACTCGAAGACGGGACCGCCGGCGAGCAGCTGCACAAAGCCATGAAGCGC
TACGCCCTGGTGCCCGGCACCATCGCCTTTACCGACGCACATATCGAGGTGGACATTACCTACGCCGAGT
ACTTCGAGATGAGCGTTCGGCTGGCAGAAGCTATGAAGCGCTATGGGCTGAATACAAACCATCGGATCGT
GGTGTGCAGCGAGAATAGCTTGCAGTTCTTCATGCCCGTGTTGGGTGCCCTGTTCATCGGTGTGGCTGTG
GCCCCAGCTAACGACATCTACAACGAGCGCGAGCTGCTGAACAGCATGGGCATCAGCCAGCCCACCGTCG
TATTCGTGAGCAAGAAAGGGCTGCAAAAGATCCTCAACGTGCAAAAGAAGCTACCGATCATACAAAAGAT
CATCATCATGGATAGCAAGACCGACTACCAGGGCTTCCAAAGCATGTACACCTTCGTGACTTCCCATTTG
CCACCCGGCTTCAACGAGTACGACTTCGTGCCCGAGAGCTTCGACCGGGACAAAACCATCGCCCTGATCA
TGAACAGTAGTGGCAGTACCGGATTGCCCAAGGGCGTAGCCCTACCGCACCGCACCGCTTGTGTCCGATT
CAGTCATGCCCGCGACCCCATCTTCGGCAACCAGATCATCCCCGACACCGCTATCCTCAGCGTGGTGCCA
TTTCACCACGGCTTCGGCATGTTCACCACGCTGGGCTACTTGATCTGCGGCTTTCGGGTCGTGCTCATGT
ACCGCTTCGAGGAGGAGCTATTCTTGCGCAGCTTGCAAGACTATAAGATTCAATCTGCCCTGCTGGTGCC
CACACTATTTAGCTTCTTCGCTAAGAGCACTCTCATCGACAAGTACGACCTAAGCAACTTGCACGAGATC
GCCAGCGGCGGGGCGCCGCTCAGCAAGGAGGTAGGTGAGGCCGTGGCCAAACGCTTCCACCTACCAGGCA
TCCGCCAGGGCTACGGCCTGACAGAAACAACCAGCGCCATTCTGATCACCCCCGAAGGGGACGACAAGCC
TGGCGCAGTAGGCAAGGTGGTGCCCTTCTTCGAGGCTAAGGTGGTGGACTTGGACACCGGTAAGACACTG
GGTGTGAACCAGCGCGGCGAGCTGTGCGTCCGTGGCCCCATGATCATGAGCGGCTACGTTAACAACCCCG
AGGCTACAAACGCTCTCATCGACAAGGACGGCTGGCTGCACAGCGGCGACATCGCCTACTGGGACGAGGA
CGAGCACTTCTTCATCGTGGACCGGCTGAAGAGCCTGATCAAATACAAGGGCTACCAGGTAGCCCCAGCC
GAACTGGAGAGCATCCTGCTGCAACACCCCAACATCTTCGACGCCGGGGTCGCCGGCCTGCCCGACGACG
ATGCCGGCGAGCTGCCCGCCGCAGTCGTCGTGCTGGAACACGGTAAAACCATGACCGAGAAGGAGATCGT
GGACTATGTGGCCAGCCAGGTTACAACCGCCAAGAAGCTGCGCGGTGGTGTTGTGTTCGTGGACGAGGTG
CCTAAAGGACTGACCGGCAAGTTGGACGCCCGCAAGATCCGCGAGATTCTCATTAAGGCCAAGAAGGGCG
GCAAGATCGCCGTGTAATTCTAGTTGTTTAAACGAGCTCGAGACCTACTTTCAACTCCTTTTTCCCCCCT
CTAGAAGAATCAAATTGAATCTTTTACTTACCTCTTGCAAAAAAAAGAAAAAAGAAAAAAGTTCATTTAT
TCATTCTGTTTCTATATAGCAAAACTGAATGTCAAAAGTACCTTCTGTCCACACACACAAAATCTGCATG
TATTGGTTGGTGGTCCTGTCCCCTAAAGATCAAGCTACACATCAGTTTTACAATATAAATACTTGTACTA
CCTTAATGATAAGGACTCCTTAAAGTTCCATTTGCTAATGATTAATACACTGTTTGGGCTGGCCAGTTTT
TCATGCATGCAGCTTGACGATTGAGCACAGTCAGGCCTTTGTATTAAAAATGAAAAATGAAAAAACAAAT
TCAAAACCTATTCAAATGGGTTCTAGTTCAATTTGTTTAGTATAAATTGTCATAGCTGGTTTACTGAAAA
CAAACACATTTAAAATTGGTTTACCTCAGGATGACGTGCAGAAAAATGGGTGAAGGATAAACCGTTGAGA
CGTGGCCCCACTGGTAGGATGGTCCTCTTGTACTTCGTGTGCTCCGACCCATGGTGACGATGACACACCC
TGGTGGCATGCCCGTGTATGTTGGTTTAGCGTTGTCTGCATTGTTCTAGAGTGAAACAGGTGTCAGGCTG
TCACTGTTCACACAAATTTTTAATAAGAAACATTTACCAAGGGAGCATCTTTGGACTCTCTGTTTTTAAA
ACCTTCTGAACCATGACTTGGAGCCGGCAGAGTAGGCTGTGGCTGTGGACTTCAGCACAACCATCAACAT
TGCTGTTCAAAGAAATTACAGTTTACGTCCATTCCAAGTTGTAAATGCTAGTCTTTTTTTTTTTTTTTCC
AATAAAAAGACCATTAACTTAAAGTGGTGTTAAATGCTTTGTAAAGCTGAGATCTAAATGGGGACAAGGC
AGGTGGAGGGGAGGCCAGTGTACATGTAAATGCCCACAGCCCAGCATTGGGTTTCCCTCCCAAGGCCCCA
GCACCAACCTCTGAGCCCAAGACCTTGCCTGAAAACAAGCAGATACCGATTGCTTCATCCTATTTATGGA
CATGTAGGTCTAGTTGCATTTTCACTGGGGGGAGGGGGGAAGGTGAATTATGGTAACTTTTAATGATCTA
TTCAGGCAGTAGAGCTCTTAAGGAAAAAAAAAAACCCACTTTCTCTCAAGCATGTATTTAGGGGTTGTTC
TCAATTGTGCTGCTGATTACCTGTCTTATGTAACTACTTGAGACCATCTGCAAGAGACATGATTTAGTGT
GTCTGTAATTCAATCTTCGCTGTGTGTGGTAGAAGCAGTAGTCACTTTTGTAAGCCAGTCTCTTCATGCC
TAAAAGACACTACCAGTCACCTTTGATTCGCGACTTTTAATTTATGATTATACTTAGCCTCCTCCTCCTT
TTTTTTTTTTTCCCAAGTTGACTTGACTTTGCTTTTTTCCCCCCAAGTAGAACTAATGCTAGCTTCCAGC
TTGAAAGTAAAACTCCAGTGTGGAGTGAATTTTGTGTCTAATTATAAACCTGTAACCAAAACTCAGACAT
CTGGTACTGGTCTTTGCATTGAGATTGGTCCCTGTAAAACCCCCTTTAAAAGCATATTGCATTTAGTACA
GAGCTCTTTTTTGAAATGAAGGCTGGAGATGTGCATTTTTCACGGTGTTAACTGGTTGTATCTTATTAGC
AAGGAGATTGGGGTTTTGAGTGTTTGCGTGGGTGGTTTCAATTTGCCAGGGAACAGTGGCAGGCTGCTAG
CAAGGCAGTGAGAAGCTCTTGGCAGCCAAATGGGTGCATTCAGGGCTGATTTATAGAGACCCTTGGCTTC
TCCTTCTCCTACTCCCTGTCTTTCTGGCATTTTGTAGCTTGTTAGATTTTCTGCCAGAGGGGTGGGTCAG
AGCAGTGGAGGGGAGACATCGCCCATGTGCTTCTGCTACTGGTCCTTGGGCTGGGTGGTTGGTAGAGGAG
ATGTTGACACTATGAGCTAAGGGTTGGCTTTTGTAATTACCTGAATCTGAAAGGAATGCCTAAGGTTACC
TTGGGGTTTCTCTTCTGGTGAGATAGGGTTCCTGGTTTGAGTAAGTTAATGTCCTGGATATTTCTTGTGG
CAGGGGGTGGTCAAAGAGCCTGATTGCTGACCCAGTCTCAGGCCTGTGGTCGATGACCTCTCGGTAGTTT
CAAAGGGGGCTGGAGGGGGATATTTGACTTGTTTTTTCGAAATGTAGCCTTCTAACCCTCAAGTCTTTAG
AAGCTGGGTGGACTCTTAGTGGTCCTGCAGCGTATCCTAAAAGACTACCTTTGAAACAGGATTCTTGTAT
GGCCAGGATCCTGTCTGGGAACCAGAAACCCTACACCCTCCCCCTCCAGGGAATGCTGAGTTCCAGTTTT
GAGCAGAGGTGAGGCAGAATCCACTGTAGCCTTCCGCCCTGGTATTTGGGGGGATGACCAGCCCAGGCGT
TGGGTGTTAGTCTGCATGAGTTTGTGAGAGGAAATAGCTGGGTGTCCTGGCAGTGCCCTTGAAGTTGGTT
AGGACCTTCCTGTAAACTCTTGCCCCTACTTCTAACTACTCTATAAATATATACATATATTTATATATAA
AGTGATTAGTTGAACTGGCATCCTGCTTTAGCCTGAGACTTGCCATAAGAAACTGCTGAGTACTTGGCAA
ACCCTTTCATAGTTTTGTTCTCCATCTGTTTGGGGTAGGTGTTGAGCGAGGCAAATGGATCTCGATATTT
CAGATGGGCTTTTGATGCACTGTTGCCAAGGAAGGCTTTTTCTGATTTTTTGACAAATGAATTTTTGCAC
ACTTTCATTGGTGTCTTTCGGCAACTTACACACATTGAAAATGAGCTATTGTACATATTTTTATATTCTC
TTTATAAATGCATGTCTGATTGTACTTGTAACAATATTGTAATGAACGGCTGTGCAGTAGGCCCAGCGCT
GCTGTGTCTCGTCAGAGGAATAGCTTACCACGAACCCCTCAGCATACTGGGAATCTCTTCCTGAACAACG
AATGTAAATTTGGTCAAGTCTACTCTTCCGTTCATTCAATTATTTTAAGCATTTGAATTATTTATTGTAT
ATCCTAAATATATTTCTCCTTTGGCAGTGACTAGATTTCCACTAATGTGTCTTAATCTATCCCTCCAGCT
GGCAGTTACTGTTTTTTTAATCCCCTGAAGTTGTCCTGTAGGAGACAGAAATTCTTTGCTGTCTGTATCC
CTTGGAGTAAGAAGGTAGTGGCATGGGTGGAGTGTGTGTTCTTTCTCCAAATCTATTATGATGTTTATTA
AACACTTCTGTAGCAAAGATGGTGGTAGTTCTTTTGTTACTGAAGTTGCCCTTCACCATGGCTATTTGAA
AAGGAGATGTACTTGGACGTTTCTGTAAATCTTGAGATAAACTGTTTGGAGATTTAACCACCTCTCTGAT
GGGGGACCAACTCTATGGAAATTGTAAATACGTTTTATTTATAAACCTGGCACTGTATTCAATAAACATT
TCTGCAGCCTTTCAAGTCGACCTGCAGG
Features (pLannotate 1.2.2; 18 found; start..end, strand, type, name):
     17..66      +  CDS            SET1 (fragment): solubility-enhancement tag derived from T7 phage gene 10B
     74..93      +  terminator     T7 terminator (fragment): transcription terminator for bacteriophage T7 RNA polymerase
    115..236     -  polyA_signal   SV40 poly(A) signal: SV40 polyadenylation signal
    259..327     -  CDS            large T antigen (fragment): large T antigen from SV40 (simian virus 40)
    332..364     +  rep_origin     M13 ori (fragment): M13 bacteriophage origin of replication; arrow indicates direction of (+) strand synthesis
    365..416     -  misc_feature   bom (fragment): basis of mobility region from pBR322
    481..838     +  promoter       SV40 promoter: SV40 enhancer and early promoter
    889..1821    +  CDS            hRluc: Renilla luciferase human codon-optimized
   1872..2664    +  CDS            NeoR/KanR (fragment): aminoglycoside phosphotransferase from Tn5; aph(3')-II (or nptII); confers resistance to neomycin, kanamycin, and G418 (Geneticin®)
   2728..2776    +  polyA_signal   poly(A) signal: synthetic polyadenylation signal
   2797..2889    -  CDS            tnpA (fragment): TN5P_ECOLX - Also known as tnp. Experimental evidence at protein level: Swiss-Prot protein existence level 1. Mediates transposition of transposon Tn5 by a 'cut and paste' mechanism. First, the monomeric transposase binds the 19 bp inverted DNA repeats flanking the transposon. Then, dimerization of the DNA- bound transposase creates a synaptic DNA complex. After nicking of the first DNA strand, excision of the transposon proceeds through a series of intermediates. The transposase then mediates the insertion of the transposon at a new site by strand transfer. The activity of the wild- type tran
   2932..3036    +  promoter       AmpR promoter: bla
   3037..3897    +  CDS            AmpR: β-lactamase; bla; confers resistance to ampicillin, carbenicillin, and related antibiotics
   4055..4643    -  rep_origin     ori: high-copy-number ColE1/pMB1/pBR322/pUC origin of replication
   4759..5042    +  misc_feature   cer region: ColE1-derived recombination site that helps to maintain plasmids as monomers
   5099..5598    +  promoter       PGK promoter: mouse phosphoglycerate kinase 1 promoter
   5645..7297    +  CDS            luciferase: firefly luciferase synthetic luc2 version of the luciferase gene
  10865..10      +  misc_feature   MCS (fragment) (across the origin): pUC18/19 multiple cloning site
