>Addgene plasmid #117341 | pmiRGLO-CALM1-201 | addgene full sequence | sequence record 231753 | Addgene NGS Result
GTAAATCCACTTACTGTCTGCCCTCGTAGCCATCGAGATAAACCGCAGTACTCCGGCCACGATGCGTCCG
GCGTAGAGGATCGAGATCTACCGGGTAGGGGAGGCGCTTTTCCCAAGGCAGTCTGGAGCATGCGCTTTAG
CAGCCCCGCTGGGCACTTGGCGCTACACAAGTGGCCTCTGGCCTCGCACACATTCCACATCCACCGGTAG
GCGCCAACCGGCTCCGTTCTTTGGTGGCCCCTTCGCGCCACCTTCTACTCCTCCCCTAGTCAGGAAGTTC
CCCCCCGCCCCGCAGCTCGCGTCGTGCAGGACGTGACAAATGGAAGTAGCACGTCTCACTAGTCTCGTGC
AGATGGACAGCACCGCTGAGCAATGGAAGCGGGTAGGCCTTTGGGGCAGCGGCCAATAGCAGCTTTGCTC
CTTCGCTTTCTGGGCTCAGAGGCTGGGAAGGGGTGGGTCCGGGGGCGGGCTCAGGGGCGGGCTCAGGGGC
GGGGCGGGCGCCCGAAGGTCCTCCGGAGGCCCGGCATTCTGCACGCTTCAAAAGCGCACGTCTGCCGCGC
TGTTCTCCTCTTCCTCATCTCCGGGCCTTTCGACCTGCAGCCCAAGCTTGGCAATCCGGTACTGTTGGTA
AAGCCACCATGGAAGATGCCAAAAACATTAAGAAGGGCCCAGCGCCATTCTACCCACTCGAAGACGGGAC
CGCCGGCGAGCAGCTGCACAAAGCCATGAAGCGCTACGCCCTGGTGCCCGGCACCATCGCCTTTACCGAC
GCACATATCGAGGTGGACATTACCTACGCCGAGTACTTCGAGATGAGCGTTCGGCTGGCAGAAGCTATGA
AGCGCTATGGGCTGAATACAAACCATCGGATCGTGGTGTGCAGCGAGAATAGCTTGCAGTTCTTCATGCC
CGTGTTGGGTGCCCTGTTCATCGGTGTGGCTGTGGCCCCAGCTAACGACATCTACAACGAGCGCGAGCTG
CTGAACAGCATGGGCATCAGCCAGCCCACCGTCGTATTCGTGAGCAAGAAAGGGCTGCAAAAGATCCTCA
ACGTGCAAAAGAAGCTACCGATCATACAAAAGATCATCATCATGGATAGCAAGACCGACTACCAGGGCTT
CCAAAGCATGTACACCTTCGTGACTTCCCATTTGCCACCCGGCTTCAACGAGTACGACTTCGTGCCCGAG
AGCTTCGACCGGGACAAAACCATCGCCCTGATCATGAACAGTAGTGGCAGTACCGGATTGCCCAAGGGCG
TAGCCCTACCGCACCGCACCGCTTGTGTCCGATTCAGTCATGCCCGCGACCCCATCTTCGGCAACCAGAT
CATCCCCGACACCGCTATCCTCAGCGTGGTGCCATTTCACCACGGCTTCGGCATGTTCACCACGCTGGGC
TACTTGATCTGCGGCTTTCGGGTCGTGCTCATGTACCGCTTCGAGGAGGAGCTATTCTTGCGCAGCTTGC
AAGACTATAAGATTCAATCTGCCCTGCTGGTGCCCACACTATTTAGCTTCTTCGCTAAGAGCACTCTCAT
CGACAAGTACGACCTAAGCAACTTGCACGAGATCGCCAGCGGCGGGGCGCCGCTCAGCAAGGAGGTAGGT
GAGGCCGTGGCCAAACGCTTCCACCTACCAGGCATCCGCCAGGGCTACGGCCTGACAGAAACAACCAGCG
CCATTCTGATCACCCCCGAAGGGGACGACAAGCCTGGCGCAGTAGGCAAGGTGGTGCCCTTCTTCGAGGC
TAAGGTGGTGGACTTGGACACCGGTAAGACACTGGGTGTGAACCAGCGCGGCGAGCTGTGCGTCCGTGGC
CCCATGATCATGAGCGGCTACGTTAACAACCCCGAGGCTACAAACGCTCTCATCGACAAGGACGGCTGGC
TGCACAGCGGCGACATCGCCTACTGGGACGAGGACGAGCACTTCTTCATCGTGGACCGGCTGAAGAGCCT
GATCAAATACAAGGGCTACCAGGTAGCCCCAGCCGAACTGGAGAGCATCCTGCTGCAACACCCCAACATC
TTCGACGCCGGGGTCGCCGGCCTGCCCGACGACGATGCCGGCGAGCTGCCCGCCGCAGTCGTCGTGCTGG
AACACGGTAAAACCATGACCGAGAAGGAGATCGTGGACTATGTGGCCAGCCAGGTTACAACCGCCAAGAA
GCTGCGCGGTGGTGTTGTGTTCGTGGACGAGGTGCCTAAAGGACTGACCGGCAAGTTGGACGCCCGCAAG
ATCCGCGAGATTCTCATTAAGGCCAAGAAGGGCGGCAAGATCGCCGTGTAATTCTAGTTGTTTAAACGAG
CTCGAGACCTACTTTCAACTCCTTTTTCCCCCCTCTAGAAGAATCAAATTGAATCTTTTACTTACCTCTT
GCAAAAAAAAGAAAAAAGAAAAAAGTTCATTTATTCATTCTGTTTCTATATAGCAAAACTGAATGTCAAA
AGTACCTTCTGTCCACACACACAAAATCTGCATGTATTGGTTGGTGGTCCTGTCCCCTAAAGATCAAGCT
ACACATCAGTTTTACAATATAAATACTTGTACTACCTTAATGATAAGGACTCCTTAAAGTTCCATTTGCT
AATGATTAATACACTGTTTGGGCTGGCCAGTTTTTCATGCATGCAGCTTGACGATTGAGCACAGTCAGGC
CTTTGTATTAAAAATGAAAAATGAAAAAACAAATTCAAAACCTATTCAAATGGGTTCTAGTTCAATTTGT
TTAGTATAAATTGTCATAGCTGGTTTACTGAAAACAAACACATTTAAAATTGGTTTACCTCAGGATGACG
TGCAGAAAAATGGGTGAAGGATAAACCGTTGAGACGTGGCCCCACTGGTAGGATGGTCCTCTTGTACTTC
GTGTGCTCCGACCCATGGTGACGATGACACACCCTGGTGGCATGCCCGTGTATGTTGGTTTAGCGTTGTC
TGCATTGTTCTAGAGTGAAACAGGTGTCAGGCTGTCACTGTTCACACAAATTTTTAATAAGAAACATTTA
CCAAGGGAGCATCTTTGGACTCTCTGTTTTTAAAACCTTCTGAACCATGACTTGGAGCCGGCAGAGTAGG
CTGTGGCTGTGGACTTCAGCACAACCATCAACATTGCTGTTCAAAGAAATTACAGTTTACGTCCATTCCA
AGTTGTAAATGCTAGTCTTTTTTTTTTTTTTTCCAATAAAAAGACCATTAACTTAAAGTGGTGTTAAATG
CTTTGTAAAGCTGAGATCTAAATGGGGACAAGGCAGGTGGAGGGGAGGCCAGTGTACATGTAAATGCCCA
CAGCCCAGCATTGGGTTTCCCTCCCAAGGCCCCAGCACCAACCTCTGAGCCCAAGACCTTGCCTGAAAAC
AAGCAGATACCGATTGCTTCATCCTATTTATGGACATGTAGGTCTAGTTGCATTTTCACTGGGGGGAGGG
GGGAAGGTGAATTATGGTAACTTTTAATGATCTATTCAGGCAGTAGAGCTCTTAAGGAAAAAAAAAACCC
ACTTTCTCTCAAGCATGTATTTAGGGGTTGTTCTCAATTGTGCTGCTGATTACCTGTCTTATGTAACTAC
TTGAGACCATCTGCAAGAGACATGATTTAGTGTGTCTGTAATTCAATCTTCGCTGTGTGTGGTAGAAGCA
GTAGTCACTTTTGTAAGCCAGTCTCTTCATGCCTAAAAGACACTACCAGTCACCTTTGATTCGCGACTTT
TAATTTATGATTATACTTAGCCTCCTCCTCCTTTTTTTTTTTTTCCCAAGTTGACTTGACTTTGCTTTTT
TCCCCCCAAGTAGAACTAATGCTAGCTTCCAGCTTGAAAGTAAAACTCCAGTGTGGAGTGAATTTTGTGT
CTAATTATAAACCTGTAACCAAAACTCAGACATCTGGTACTGGTCTTTGCATTGAGATTGGTCCCTGTAA
AACCCCCTTTAAAAGCATATTGCATTTAGTACAGAGCTCTTTTTTGAAATGAAGGCTGGAGATGTGCATT
TTTCACGGTGTTAACTGGTTGTATCTTATTAGCAAGGAGATTGGGGTTTTGAGTGTTTGCGTGGGTGGTT
TCAATTTGCCAGGGAACAGTGGCAGGCTGCTAGCAAGGCAGTGAGAAGCTCTTGGCAGCCAAATGGGTGC
ATTCAGGGCTGATTTATAGAGACCCTTGGCTTCTCCTTCTCCTACTCCCTGTCTTTCTGGCATTTTGTAG
CTTGTTAGATTTTCTGCCAGAGGGGTGGGTCAGAGCAGTGGAGGGGAGACATCGCCCATGTGCTTCTGCT
ACTGGTCCTTGGGCTGGGTGGTTGGTAGAGGAGATGTTGACACTATGAGCTAAGGGTTGGCTTTTGTAAT
TACCTGAATCTGAAAGGAATGCCTAAGGTTACCTTGGGGTTTCTCTTCTGGTGAGATAGGGTTCCTGGTT
TGAGTAAGTTAATGTCCTGGATATTTCTTGTGGCAGGGGGTGGTCAAAGAGCCTGATTGCTGACCCAGTC
TCAGGCCTGTGGTCGATGACCTCTCGGTAGTTTCAAAGGGGGCTGGAGGGGGATATTTGACTTGTTTTTT
CGAAATGTAGCCTTCTAACCCTCAAGTCTTTAGAAGCTGGGTGGACTCTTAGTGGTCCTGCAGCGTATCC
TAAAAGACTACCTTTGAAACAGGATTCTTGTATGGCCAGGATCGTGTCTGGGAACCAGAAACCCTACACC
CTCCCCCTCCAGGGAATGCTGAGTTCCAGTTTTGAGCAGAGGTGAGGCAGAATCCACTGTAGCCTTCCGC
CCTGGTATTTGGGGGGATGACCAGCCCAGGCGTTGGGTGTTAGTCTGCATGAGTTTGTGAGAGGAAATAG
CTGGGTGTCCTGGCAGTGCCCTTGAAGTTGGTTAGGACCTTCCTGTAAACTCTTGCCCCTACTTCTAACT
ACTCTATAAATATATACATATATTTATATATAAAGTGATTAGTTGAACTGGCATCCTGCTTTAGCCTGAG
ACTTGCCATAAGAAACTGCTGAGTACTTGGCAAACCCTTTCATAGTTTTGTTCTCCATCTGTTTGGGGTA
GGTGTTGAGCGAGGCAAATGGATCTCGATATTTCAGATGGGCTTTTGATGCACTGTTGCCAAGGAAGGCT
TTTTCTGATTTTTTGACAAATGAATTTTTGCACACTTTCATTGGTGTCTTTCGGCAACTTACACACATTG
AAAATGAGCTATTGTACATATTTTTATATTCTCTTTATAAATGCATGTCTGATTGTACTTGTAACAATAT
TGTAATGAACGGCTGTGCAGTAGGCCCAGCGCTGCTGTGTCTCGTCAGAGGAATAGCTTACCACGAACCC
CTCAGCATACTGGGAATCTCTTCCTGAACAACGAATGTAAATTTGGTCAAGTCTACTCTTCCGTTCATTC
AATTATTTTAAGCATTTGAATTATTTATTGTATATCCTAAATATATTTCTCCTTTGGCAGTGACTAGATT
TCCACTAATGTGTCTTAATCTATCCCTCCAGCTGGCAGTTACTGTTTTTTTAATCCCCTGAAGTTGTCCT
GTAGGAGACAGAAATTCTTTGCTGTCTGTATCCCTTGGAGTAAGAAGGTAGTGGCATGGGTGGAGTGTGT
GTTCTTTCTCCAAATCTATTATGATGTTTATTAAACACTTCTGTAGCAAAGATGGTGGTAGTTCTTTTGT
TACTGAAGTTGCCCTTCACCATGGCTATTTGAAAAGGAGATGTACTTGGACGTTTCTGTAAATCTTGAGA
TAAACTGTTTGGAGATTTAACCACCTCTCTGATGGGGGACCAACTCTATGGAAATTGTAAATACGTTTTA
TTTATAAACCTGGCACTGTATTCAATAAACATTTCTGCAGCCTTTCAAGTCGACCTGCAGGCATGCAAGC
TGATCCGGCTGCTAACAAAGCCCGAAAGGAAGCTGAGTTGGCTGCTGCCACCGCTGAGCAATAACTAGCA
TAACCCCTTGGGGCGGCCGCTTCGAGCAGACATGATAAGATACATTGATGAGTTTGGACAAACCACAACT
AGAATGCAGTGAAAAAAATGCTTTATTTGTGAAATTTGTGATGCTATTGCTTTATTTGTAACCATTATAA
GCTGCAATAAACAAGTTAACAACAACAATTGCATTCATTTTATGTTTCAGGTTCAGGGGGAGATGTGGGA
GGTTTTTTTAAGCAAGTAAAACCTCTACAAATGTGGTAAAATCGAATTTTAACAAAATATTAACGCTTAC
AATTTCCTGATGCGGTATTTTCTCCTTACGCATCTGTGCGGTATTTCACACCGCATACGCGGATCTGCGC
AGCACCATGGCCTGAAATAACCTCTGAAAGAGGAACTTGGTTAGGTACCTTCTGAGGCGGAAAGAACCAG
CTGTGGAATGTGTGTCAGTTAGGGTGTGGAAAGTCCCCAGGCTCCCCAGCAGGCAGAAGTATGCAAAGCA
TGCATCTCAATTAGTCAGCAACCAGGTGTGGAAAGTCCCCAGGCTCCCCAGCAGGCAGAAGTATGCAAAG
CATGCATCTCAATTAGTCAGCAACCATAGTCCCGCCCCTAACTCCGCCCATCCCGCCCCTAACTCCGCCC
AGTTCCGCCCATTCTCCGCCCCATGGCTGACTAATTTTTTTTATTTATGCAGAGGCCGAGGCCGCCTCGG
CCTCTGAGCTATTCCAGAAGTAGTGAGGAGGCTTTTTTGGAGGCCTAGGCTTTTGCAAAAAGCTTGATTC
TTCTGACACAACAGTCTCGAACCAAAGGCTGGAGCCACCATGGCTTCCAAGGTGTACGACCCCGAGCAAC
GCAAACGCATGATCACTGGGCCTCAGTGGTGGGCTCGCTGCAAGCAAATGAACGTGCTGGACTCCTTCAT
CAACTACTATGATTCCGAGAAGCACGCCGAGAACGCCGTGATTTTTCTGCATGGTAACGCTGCCTCCAGC
TACCTGTGGAGGCACGTCGTGCCTCACATCGAGCCCGTGGCTAGATGCATCATCCCTGATCTGATCGGAA
TGGGTAAGTCCGGCAAGAGCGGGAATGGCTCATATCGCCTCCTGGATCACTACAAGTACCTCACCGCTTG
GTTCGAGCTGCTGAACCTTCCAAAGAAAATCATCTTTGTGGGCCACGACTGGGGGGCTTGTCTGGCCTTT
CACTACTCCTACGAGCACCAAGACAAGATCAAGGCCATCGTCCATGCTGAGAGTGTCGTGGACGTGATCG
AGTCCTGGGACGAGTGGCCTGACATCGAGGAGGATATCGCCCTGATCAAGAGCGAAGAGGGCGAGAAAAT
GGTGCTTGAGAATAACTTCTTCGTCGAGACCATGCTCCCAAGCAAGATCATGCGGAAACTGGAGCCTGAG
GAGTTCGCTGCCTACCTGGAGCCATTCAAGGAGAAGGGCGAGGTTAGACGGCCTACCCTCTCCTGGCCTC
GCGAGATCCCTCTCGTTAAGGGAGGCAAGCCCGACGTCGTCCAGATTGTCCGCAACTACAACGCCTACCT
TCGGGCCAGCGACGATCTGCCTAAGATGTTCATCGAGTCCGACCCTGGGTTCTTTTCCAACGCTATTGTC
GAGGGAGCTAAGAAGTTCCCTAACACCGAGTTCGTGAAGGTGAAGGGCCTCCACTTCAGCCAGGAGGACG
CTCCAGATGAAATGGGTAAGTACATCAAGAGCTTCGTGGAGCGCGTGCTGAAGAACGAGCAGACCGGTGG
TGGGAGCGGAGGTGGCGGATCAGGTGGCGGAGGCTCCGGAGGGATTGAACAAGATGGATTGCACGCAGGT
TCTCCGGCCGCTTGGGTGGAGAGGCTATTCGGCTATGACTGGGCACAACAGACAATCGGCTGCTCTGATG
CCGCCGTGTTCCGGCTGTCAGCGCAGGGGCGCCCGGTTCTTTTTGTCAAGACCGACCTGTCCGGTGCCCT
GAATGAACTGCAGGACGAGGCAGCGCGGCTATCGTGGCTGGCCACGACGGGCGTTCCTTGCGCAGCTGTG
CTCGACGTTGTCACTGAAGCGGGAAGGGACTGGCTGCTATTGGGCGAAGTGCCGGGGCAGGATCTCCTGT
CATCTCACCTTGCTCCTGCCGAGAAAGTATCCATCATGGCTGATGCAATGCGGCGGCTGCATACGCTTGA
TCCGGCTACCTGCCCATTCGACCACCAAGCGAAACATCGCATCGAGCGAGCACGTACTCGGATGGAAGCC
GGTCTTGTCGATCAGGATGATCTGGACGAAGAGCATCAGGGGCTCGCGCCAGCCGAACTGTTCGCCAGGC
TCAAGGCGCGCATGCCCGACGGCGAGGATCTCGTCGTGACCCATGGCGATGCCTGCTTGCCGAATATCAT
GGTGGAAAATGGCCGCTTTTCTGGATTCATCGACTGTGGCCGGCTGGGTGTGGCGGACCGCTATCAGGAC
ATAGCGTTGGCTACCCGTGATATTGCTGAAGAGCTTGGCGGCGAATGGGCTGACCGCTTCCTCGTGCTTT
ACGGTATCGCCGCTCCCGATTCGCAGCGCATCGCCTTCTATCGCCTTCTTGACGAGTTCTTCTGAGCGGG
ACTCTGGGGTTCGAAATGACCGACCAAGCGACGCCCAACCTGCCATCACGATGGCCGCAATAAAATATCT
TTATTTTCATTACATCTGTGTGTTGGTTTTTTGTGTGAATCGATAGCGATAAGGATCCTCTTTGCGCTTG
CGTTTTCCCTTGTCCAGATAGCCCAGTAGCTGACATTCATCCGGGGTCAGCACCGTTTCTGCGGACTGGC
TTTCTACGTAATGGTTTCTTAGACGTCAGGTGGCACTTTTCGGGGAAATGTGCGCGGAACCCCTATTTGT
TTATTTTTCTAAATACATTCAAATATGTATCCGCTCATGAGACAATAACCCTGATAAATGCTTCAATAAT
ATTGAAAAAGGAAGAGTATGAGTATTCAACATTTCCGTGTCGCCCTTATTCCCTTTTTTGCGGCATTTTG
CCTTCCTGTTTTTGCTCACCCAGAAACGCTGGTGAAAGTAAAAGATGCTGAAGATCAGTTGGGTGCACGA
GTGGGTTACATCGAACTGGATCTCAACAGCGGTAAGATCCTTGAGAGTTTTCGCCCCGAAGAACGTTTTC
CAATGATGAGCACTTTCAAAGTTCTGCTATGTGGCGCGGTATTATCCCGTATTGACGCCGGGCAAGAGCA
ACTCGGTCGCCGCATACACTATTCTCAGAATGACTTGGTTGAGTACTCACCAGTCACAGAAAAGCATCTT
ACGGATGGCATGACAGTAAGAGAATTATGCAGTGCTGCCATAACCATGAGTGATAACACTGCGGCCAACT
TACTTCTGACAACTATCGGAGGACCGAAGGAGCTAACCGCTTTTTTGCACAACATGGGGGATCATGTAAC
TCGCCTTGATCGTTGGGAACCGGAGCTGAATGAAGCCATACCAAACGACGAGCGTGACACCACGATGCCT
GTAGCAATGGCAACAACGTTGCGCAAACTATTAACTGGCGAACTACTTACTCTAGCTTCCCGGCAACAAT
TAATAGACTGGATGGAGGCGGATAAAGTTGCAGGACCACTTCTGCGCTCGGCCCTTCCGGCTGGCTGGTT
TATTGCTGATAAATCTGGAGCCGGTGAGCGTGGGTCTCGCGGTATCATTGCAGCACTGGGGCCAGATGGT
AAGCCCTCCCGTATCGTAGTTATCTACACGACGGGGAGTCAGGCAACTATGGATGAACGAAATAGACAGA
TCGCTGAGATAGGTGCCTCACTGATTAAGCATTGGTAATTCGAAATGACCGACCAAGCGACGCCCAACCG
GTATCAGCTCACTCAAAGGCGGTAATACGGTTATCCACAGAATCAGGGGATAACGCAGGAAAGAACATGT
GAGCAAAAGGCCAGCAAAAGGCCAGGAACCGTAAAAAGGCCGCGTTGCTGGCGTTTTTCCATAGGCTCCG
CCCCCCTGACGAGCATCACAAAAATCGACGCTCAAGTCAGAGGTGGCGAAACCCGACAGGACTATAAAGA
TACCAGGCGTTTCCCCCTGGAAGCTCCCTCGTGCGCTCTCCTGTTCCGACCCTGCCGCTTACCGGATACC
TGTCCGCCTTTCTCCCTTCGGGAAGCGTGGCGCTTTCTCATAGCTCACGCTGTAGGTATCTCAGTTCGGT
GTAGGTCGTTCGCTCCAAGCTGGGCTGTGTGCACGAACCCCCCGTTCAGCCCGACCGCTGCGCCTTATCC
GGTAACTATCGTCTTGAGTCCAACCCGGTAAGACACGACTTATCGCCACTGGCAGCAGCCACTGGTAACA
GGATTAGCAGAGCGAGGTATGTAGGCGGTGCTACAGAGTTCTTGAAGTGGTGGCCTAACTACGGCTACAC
TAGAAGGACAGTATTTGGTATCTGCGCTCTGCTGAAGCCAGTTACCTTCGGAAAAAGAGTTGGTAGCTCT
TGATCCGGCAAACAAACCACCGCTGGTAGCGGTGGTTTTTTTGTTTGCAAGCAGCAGATTACGCGCAGAA
AAAAAGGATTTCAAGAAGATCCTTTGATCTTTTCTACGGGGTCTGACGCTCAGTGGAACGAAAACTCACG
TTAAGGGATTTTGGTCATGAGATTATCAAAAAGGATCTTCACCTAGATCCTTTTATAGTCCGGAAATACA
GGAACGCACGCTGGATGGCCCTTCGCTGGGATGGTGAAACCATGAAAAATGGCAGCTTCAGTGGATTAAG
TGGGGGTAATGTGGCCTGTACCCTCTGGTTGCATAGGTATTCATACGGTTAAAATTTATCAGGCGCGATT
GCGGCAGTTTTTCGGGTGGTTTGTTGCCATTTTTACCTGTCTGCTGCCGTGATCGCGCTGAACGCGTTTT
AGCGGTGCGTACAATTAAGGGATTATG
Features (pLannotate 1.2.2; 18 found; start..end, strand, type, name):
     93..592     +  promoter       PGK promoter: mouse phosphoglycerate kinase 1 promoter
    639..2291    +  CDS            luciferase: firefly luciferase synthetic luc2 version of the luciferase gene
   5858..5881    +  misc_feature   MCS (fragment): pUC18/19 multiple cloning site
   5888..5937    +  CDS            SET1 (fragment): solubility-enhancement tag derived from T7 phage gene 10B
   5945..5964    +  terminator     T7 terminator (fragment): transcription terminator for bacteriophage T7 RNA polymerase
   5986..6107    -  polyA_signal   SV40 poly(A) signal: SV40 polyadenylation signal
   6130..6198    -  CDS            large T antigen (fragment): large T antigen from SV40 (simian virus 40)
   6203..6235    +  rep_origin     M13 ori (fragment): M13 bacteriophage origin of replication; arrow indicates direction of (+) strand synthesis
   6236..6287    -  misc_feature   bom (fragment): basis of mobility region from pBR322
   6352..6709    +  promoter       SV40 promoter: SV40 enhancer and early promoter
   6760..7692    +  CDS            hRluc: Renilla luciferase human codon-optimized
   7743..8535    +  CDS            NeoR/KanR (fragment): aminoglycoside phosphotransferase from Tn5; aph(3')-II (or nptII); confers resistance to neomycin, kanamycin, and G418 (Geneticin®)
   8599..8647    +  polyA_signal   poly(A) signal: synthetic polyadenylation signal
   8668..8760    -  CDS            tnpA (fragment): TN5P_ECOLX - Also known as tnp. Experimental evidence at protein level: Swiss-Prot protein existence level 1. Mediates transposition of transposon Tn5 by a 'cut and paste' mechanism. First, the monomeric transposase binds the 19 bp inverted DNA repeats flanking the transposon. Then, dimerization of the DNA- bound transposase creates a synaptic DNA complex. After nicking of the first DNA strand, excision of the transposon proceeds through a series of intermediates. The transposase then mediates the insertion of the transposon at a new site by strand transfer. The activity of the wild- type tran
   8803..8907    +  promoter       AmpR promoter: bla
   8908..9768    +  CDS            AmpR: β-lactamase; bla; confers resistance to ampicillin, carbenicillin, and related antibiotics
   9926..10514   -  rep_origin     ori: high-copy-number ColE1/pMB1/pBR322/pUC origin of replication
  10630..36      +  misc_feature   cer region (across the origin): ColE1-derived recombination site that helps to maintain plasmids as monomers
