[The description below was written by a language model from this plasmid's Addgene catalogue record and pLannotate feature annotations shown in this document.]
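Description:
pmiRGLO-CALM1-201 is a mammalian dual-luciferase reporter plasmid built on the Promega pmiRGLO backbone and designed to test whether a 3′ untranslated region is targeted by a microRNA. It is propagated in E. coli as a high-copy plasmid through a ColE1/pUC-type origin with ampicillin selection (AmpR under its bla promoter). A ColE1-derived cer site is also annotated, which helps keep the plasmid monomeric. For mammalian cells the backbone carries a neomycin resistance marker that permits G418 selection.

The test cassette uses the mouse PGK-1 promoter to drive the synthetic luc2 firefly luciferase gene. The roughly 3.5 kb human 3′ UTR of the CALM1-201 transcript was placed directly downstream of the luciferase coding sequence by Gibson assembly, destroying the flanking NheI and XbaI cloning sites. In both sequence records, which differ by one nucleotide and in their numbering start point, the UTR corresponds to the unannotated stretch between the end of luc2 and the residual multiple cloning site. An SV40 poly(A) signal is annotated after that site, although on the opposite strand. The UTR therefore becomes part of the firefly mRNA, so a microRNA that binds it should lower firefly signal.

A second unit on the same plasmid uses the SV40 enhancer/early promoter to express human codon-optimised Renilla luciferase, followed by the NeoR sequence and a synthetic poly(A) signal. This provides an internal control for normalising transfection efficiency. Other small annotated fragments (T7 terminator, SET1, M13 ori, bom, tnpA, large T antigen) appear to be backbone remnants or incidental matches. The associated publication concerns the miR-124 regulatory network in human neurogenesis, which suggests the construct was used to assess CALM1 as a candidate target, though the record does not name the microRNA tested.
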