Addgene plasmid #117341: pmiRGLO-CALM1-201
Purpose: Dual luciferase assay for miRNA-targeted UTR
Depositing lab: Volker Busskamp. Depositing organization: Technische Universitaet Dresden. Publication: Combined Experimental and System-Level Analyses Reveal the Complex Regulatory Network of miR-124 during Human Neurogenesis. Kutsche LK, Gysi DM, Fallmann J, Lenk K, Petri R, Swiersy A, Klapper SD, Pircs K, Khattak S, Stadler PF, Jakobsson J, Nowick K, Busskamp V. Cell Syst. 2018 Sep 28. pii: S2405-4712(18)30358-2. doi: 10.1016/j.cels.2018.08.011. PubMed 30292704.
Backbone
  Vector backbone: pmiRGLO
  Backbone manufacturer: Promega
  Backbone size w/o insert (bp): 7334
  Vector type: Mammalian Expression, Luciferase
  Selectable markers: Neomycin (select with G418)
Growth in bacteria
  Bacterial resistance: Ampicillin, 100 μg/mL
  Growth temperature: 37°C
  Growth strain: DH5alpha
  Copy number: High Copy
Gene/Insert
  Gene/Insert name: 3' UTR CALM1-201
  Species: H. sapiens (human)
  Insert size (bp): 3544
  Promoter: Murine PGK-1
  Tag / fusion protein: luciferase (N terminal on backbone)
  Cloning method: Gibson Cloning
  Sequencing primers: 5′ Fluc-F1 (AGAAGCTGCGCGGTGGTGTTGTG); 3′ T7terminal
Terms and licenses: Academic/Nonprofit Terms; Industry Terms: Not Available to Industry
Depositor comments: 5' NheI cloning site destroyed, 3' XbaI cloning site destroyed
How to cite: pmiRGLO-CALM1-201 was a gift from Volker Busskamp (Addgene plasmid # 117341 ; http://n2t.net/addgene:117341 ; RRID:Addgene_117341)
